>Addgene plasmid #104612 | pJC-repo1.9kb-TALE4-VP64-P10 | addgene full sequence | sequence record 202476 | Addgene NGS Result
GACTCAGGTGGCACTTTTCGGGGAAATGTGCGCGGAACCCCTATTTGTTTATTTTTCTAAATACATTCAA
ATATGTATCCGCTCATGAGACAATAACCCTGATAAATGCTTCAATAATATTGAAAAAGGAAGAGTATGAG
TATTCAACATTTCCGTGTCGCCCTTATTCCCTTTTTTGCGGCATTTTGCCTTCCTGTTTTTGCTCACCCA
GAAACGCTGGTGAAAGTAAAAGATGCTGAAGATCAGTTGGGTGCACGAGTGGGTTACATCGAACTGGATC
TCAACAGCGGTAAGATCCTTGAGAGTTTTCGCCCCGAAGAACGTTTTCCAATGATGAGCACTTTTAAAGT
TCTGCTATGTGGCGCGGTATTATCCCGTATTGACGCCGGGCAAGAGCAACTCGGTCGCCGCATACACTAT
TCTCAGAATGACTTGGTTGAGTACTCACCAGTCACAGAAAAGCATCTTACGGATGGCATGACAGTAAGAG
AATTATGCAGTGCTGCCATAACCATGAGTGATAACACTGCGGCCAACTTACTTCTGACAACGATCGGAGG
ACCGAAGGAGCTAACCGCTTTTTTGCACAACATGGGGGATCATGTAACTCGCCTTGATCGTTGGGAACCG
GAGCTGAATGAAGCCATACCAAACGACGAGCGTGACACCACGATGCCTGTAGCAATGGCAACAACGTTGC
GCAAACTATTAACTGGCGAACTACTTACTCTAGCTTCCCGGCAACAATTAATAGACTGGATGGAGGCGGA
TAAAGTTGCAGGACCACTTCTGCGCTCGGCCCTTCCGGCTGGCTGGTTTATTGCTGATAAATCTGGAGCC
GGTGAGCGTGGGTCTCGCGGTATCATTGCAGCACTGGGGCCAGATGGTAAGCCCTCCCGTATCGTAGTTA
TCTACACGACGGGGAGTCAGGCAACTATGGATGAACGAAATAGACAGATCGCTGAGATAGGTGCCTCACT
GATTAAGCATTGGTAACTGTCAGACCAAGTTTACTCATATATACTTTAGATTGATTTAAAACTTCATTTT
TAATTTAAAAGGATCTAGGTGAAGATCCTTTTTGATAATCTCATGACCAAAATCCCTTAACGTGAGTTTT
CGTTCCACTGAGCGTCAGACCCCGTAGAAAAGATCAAAGGATCTTCTTGAGATCCTTTTTTTCTGCGCGT
AATCTGCTGCTTGCAAACAAAAAAACCACCGCTACCAGCGGTGGTTTGTTTGCCGGATCAAGAGCTACCA
ACTCTTTTTCCGAAGGTAACTGGCTTCAGCAGAGCGCAGATACCAAATACTGTTCTTCTAGTGTAGCCGT
AGTTAGGCCACCACTTCAAGAACTCTGTAGCACCGCCTACATACCTCGCTCTGCTAATCCTGTTACCAGT
GGCTGCTGCCAGTGGCGATAAGTCGTGTCTTACCGGGTTGGACTCAAGACGATAGTTACCGGATAAGGCG
CAGCGGTCGGGCTGAACGGGGGGTTCGTGCACACAGCCCAGCTTGGAGCGAACGACCTACACCGAACTGA
GATACCTACAGCGTGAGCTATGAGAAAGCGCCACGCTTCCCGAAGGGAGAAAGGCGGACAGGTATCCGGT
AAGCGGCAGGGTCGGAACAGGAGAGCGCACGAGGGAGCTTCCAGGGGGAAACGCCTGGTATCTTTATAGT
CCTGTCGGGTTTCGCCACCTCTGACTTGAGCGTCGATTTTTGTGATGCTCGTCAGGGGGGCGGAGCCTAT
GGAAAAACGCCAGCAACGCGGCCTTTTTACGGTTCCTGGCCTTTTGCTGGCCTTTTGCTCACATGTTACC
GTCGACGATGTAGGTCACGGTCTCGAAGCCGCGGTGCGGGTGCCAGGGCGTGCCCTTGGGCTCCCCGGGC
GCGTACTCCACCTCACCCATCTGGTCCATCATGATGAACGGGTCGAGGTGGCGGTAGTTGATCCCGGCGA
ACGCGCGGCGCACCGGGAAGCCCTCGCCCTCGAAACCGCTGGGCGCGGTGGTCACGGTGAGCACGGGACG
TGCGACGGCGTCGGCGGGTGCGGATACGCGGGGCAGCGTCAGCGGGTTCTCGACGGTCACGGCGGGCATG
TCGACAAGCCGAACATATGGGCGCGCCTAGTATGTATGTAAGTTAATAAAACCCATTTTTGCGGAAAGTA
GATAAAAAAAACATTTTTTTTTTTTACTGCACTGGATATCATTGAACTTATCTGATCAGTTTTAAATTTA
CTTCGATCCAAGGGTATTTGATGTACCAGGTTCTTTCGATTACCTCTCACTCAAAATGACATTCCACTCA
AAGTCAGCGCTGTTTGCCTCCTTCTCTGTCCACAGAAATATCGCCGAGTCTTTCGCCGCTGCGTCCGCTA
TCTCTTTCGCCACCGTTTGTAGCGTTACGTAGCGTCAATGTCCGCCTTCAGTTGCATTTTGTCAGCGGTT
TCGTGACGAAGCTCCAAGCGGTTTACGCCATCAATTAAACACAAAGTGCTGTGCCAAAACTCCTCTCGCT
TCTTATTTTTGTTTGTTTTTTGAGTGATTGGGGTGGTGATTGGTTTTGGGTGGGTAAGCAGGGGAAAGTG
TGAAAAATCCCGGCAATGGGCCAAGAGGATCAGGAGCTATTAATTCGCGGAGGCAGCAAACACCCATCTG
CCGAGCATCTGAACAATGTGAGTAGTACATGTGCATACATCTTAAGTTCACTTGATCTATAGGAACTGCG
ATTGCAACATCAAATTGTCTGCGGCGTGAGAACTGCGACCCACAAAAATCCCAAACCGCAATTGCACAAA
CAAATAGTGACACGAAACAGATTATTCTGGTAGCTGTTCTCGCTATATAAGACAATTTTTGAGATCATAT
CATGATCAAGACATCTAAAGGCATTCATTTTCGACTATATTCTTTTTTACAAAAAATATAACAACCAGAT
ATTTTAAGCTGATCCTAGATGCACAAAAAATAAATAAAAGTATAAACCTACTTCGTAGGATACTTCGGGG
TACTTTTTGTTCGGGGTTAGATGAGCATAACGCTTGTAGTTGATATTTGAGATCCCCTATCATTGCAGGG
TGACAGCGGAGCGGCTTCGCAGAGCTGCATTAACCAGGGCTTCGGGCAGGCCAAAAACTACGGCACGCTC
CGGCCACCCAGTCCGCCGGAGGACTCCGGTTCAGGGAGCGGCCAACTAGCCGAGAACCTCACCTATGCCT
GGCACAATATGGACATCTTTGGGGCGGTCAATCAGCCGGGCTCCGGATGGCGGCAGCTGGTCAACCGGAC
ACGCGGACTATTCTGCAACGAGCGACACATACCGGCGCCCAGGAAACATTTGCTCAAGAACGGTGAGTTT
CTATTCGCAGTCGGCTGATCTGTGTGAAATCTTAATAAAGGGTCCAATTACCAATTTGAAACTCAGTTTG
CGGCGTGGCCTATCCGGGCGAACTTTTGGCCGTGATGGGCAGTTCCGGTGCCGGAAAGACGACCCTGCTG
AATGCCCTTGCCTTTCGATCGCCGCAGGGCATCCAAGTATCGCCATCCGGGATGCGACTGCTCAATGGCC
AACCTGTGGACGCCAAGGAGATGCAGGCCAGGTGCGCCTATGTCCAGCAGGATGACCTCTTTATCGGCTC
CCTAACGGCCAGGGAACACCTGATTTTCCAAGCCATGGTGCGGATGCCACGACATCTGACCTATCGGCAG
CGAGTGGCCCGCGTGGATCAGGTGATCCAGGAGCTTTCGCTCAGCAAATGTCAGCACACGATCATCGGTG
TGCCCGGCAGGGTGAAAGGTCTGTCCGGCGGAGAAAGGAAGCGTCTGGCATTCGCCTCCGAGGCTCTAAC
CGATCCGCCGCTTCTGATCTGCGATGAGCCCACCTCCGGACTGGACTCCTTTACCGCCCACAGCGTCGTC
CAGGTGCTGAAGAAGCTGTCGCAGAAGGGCAAGACCGTCATCCTGACCATTCATCAGCCGTCTTCCGAGC
TGTTTGAGCTCTTTGACAAGATCCTTCTGATGGCCGAGGGCAGGGTAGCTTTCTTGGGCACTCCCAGCGA
AGCCGTCGACTTCTTTTCCTAGTGAGTTCGATGTGTTTATTAAGGGTATCTAGTATTACATAACATCTCA
ACTCCTATCCAGCGTGGGTGCCCAGTGTCCTACCAACTACAATCCGGCGGACTTTTACGTACAGGTGTTG
GCCGTTGTGCCCGGACGGGAGATCGAGTCCCGTGATCGGATCGCCAAGATATGCGACAATTTTGCCATTA
GCAAAGTAGCCCGGGATATGGAGCAGTTGTTGGCCACCAAAAATCTGGAGAAGCCACTGGAGCAGCCGGA
GAATGGGTACACCTACAAGGCCACCTGGTTCATGCAGTTCCGGGCGGTCCTGTGGCGATCCTGGCTGTCG
GTGCTCAAGGAACCACTCCTCGTAAAAGTGCGACTTATTCAGACAACGGTGAGTGGTTCCAGTGGAAACA
AATGATATAACGCTTACAATTCTTGGAAACAAATTCGCTAGATTTTAGATAGAATTGCCTGATTCCACAC
CCTTCTTAGTTTTTTTCAATGAGATGTATAGTTTATAGTTTTGCAGAAGATAAATAAATTTCATTTAACT
CGCGAATATTAATGAGATGCGAGTAACATTTTAATTTGCAGATGGTTGCCATCTTGATTGGCCTCATCTT
TTTGGGCCAACAACTCACGCAAGTGGGTGTGATGAATATCAACGGAGCCATCTTCCTCTTCCTGACCAAC
ATGACCTTTCAAAACGTCTTTGCCACGATAAATGTAAGTCATGTTTAGAATACATTTGCATTTCAATAAT
TTACTAACTTTCTAATGAATCGATTCGATTTAGGTGTTCACCTCAGAGCTGCCAGTTTTTATGAGGGAGG
CCCGAAGTCGACTTTATCGCTGTGACACATACTTTCTGGGCAAAACGATTGCCGAATTGCCGCTTTTTCT
CACAGTGCCACTGGTCTTCACGGCGATTGCCTATCCGATGATCGGACTGCGGGCCGGAGTGCTGCACTTC
TTCAACTGCCTGGCGCTGGTCACTCTGGTGGCCAATGTGTCAACGTCCTTCGGATATCTAATATCCTGCG
CCAGCTCCTCGACCTCGATGGCGCTGTCTGTGGGTCCGCCGGTTATCATACCATTCCTGCTCTTTGGCGG
CTTCTTCTTGAACTCGGGCTCGGTGCCAGTATACCTCAAATGGTTGTCGTACCTCTCATGGTTCCGTTAC
GCCAACGAGGGTCTGCTGATTAACCAATGGGCGGACGTGGAGCCGGGCGAAATTAGCTGCACATCGTCGA
ACACCACGTGCCCCAGTTCGGGCAAGGTCATCCTGGAAACGCTTAACTTCTCCGCCGCCGATCTGCCGCT
GGACTACGTGGGTCTGGCCATTCTCATCGTGAGCTTCCGGGTGCTCGCATATCTGGCTCTAAGACTTCGG
GCCCGACGCAAGGAGTAGCCGACATATATCCGAAATAACTGCTTGTTTTTTTTTTTTACCATTATTACCA
TCGTGTTTACTGTTTATTGCCCCCTCAAAAAGCTAATGTAATTATATTTGTGCCAATAAAAACAAGATAT
GACCTATAGAATACAAGTATTTCCCCTTCGAACATCCCCACAAGTAGACTTTGGATTTGTCTTCTAACCA
AAAGACTTACACACCTGCATACCTTACATCAAAAACTCGTTTATCGCTACATAAAACACCGGGATATATT
TTTTATATACATACTTTTCAAATCGCGCGCCCTCTTCATAATTCACCTCCACCACACCACGTTTCGTAGT
TGCTCTTTCGCTGTCTCCCACCCGCTCTCCGCAACACATTCACCTTTTGTTCGACGACCTTGGAGCGACT
GTCGTTAGTTCCGCGCGATTCGGTTCGCTCAAATGGTTCCGAGTGGTTCATTTCGAGTCAATAGAAATTA
GTAATAAATATTTGTATGTACAATTTATTTGCTCCAATATATTTGTATATATTTCCCTCACAGCTATATT
TATTCTAATTTAATATTATGACTTTTTAAGGTAATTTTTTGTGACCTGTTCGGAGTGATTAGCGTTACAA
TTTGAACTGAAAGTGACATCCAGTGTTTGTTCCTTGTGTAGATGCATCTCAAAAAAATGGTGGGCATAAT
AGTGTTGTTTATATATATCAAAAATAACAACTATAATAATAAGAATACATTTAATTTAGAAAATGCTTGG
ATTTCACTGGAACTAGGGCGCGCCTCCGGAACATAATGGTGCAGGGCGCTGACTTCCGCGTTTCCAGACT
TTACGAAACACGGAAACCGAAGACCATTCATGTTGTTGCTCAGGTCGCAGACGTTTTGCAGCAGCAGTCG
CTTCACGTTCGCTCGCGTATCGGTGATTCATTCTGCTAACCAGTAAGGCAACCCCGCCAGCCTAGCCGGG
TCCTCAACGACAGGAGCACGATCATGCGCACCCGTGGCCAGGGCCGCAAGCTTTTCCTGGGAAGCTGAAG
TTTCTTTGCTGTTTTTCATTCGATCAATGCGGGCCGGTCTTTGAGGACAGAACTTTGCCATTGGATTGTG
CAACTTTGTCTTAATTTAGACACCAAAACACTTTACTTCCTTAACATCTTTTAAAAAAGGTTATGGTTTT
TGTTTGCTTTAGTCGAATTGGTATTCAATTAACATCAGGTATTGATCTTTTATTTAGTAAAAGAATAAAT
AATGAAGCTATCAATTCTTCAACACCCAATATATTTCCAAATATTATCACCAACTTTGCACTTCAAATTG
GATTGATGATGATTGGATTTGGCCATCGAATTTGTTAGATGTATTTTCATATTGATTTTATAGTATTTAA
TAAATATCTAAATAAGTTACTCTTAAAGATCACCGATCCCAATGTCCATGTGAATGTATAGCTCTACCCA
CTTTCACCCTCTTCGATTGCAATGCCCACATGATTCAGCAGCCTTCTTCCCACTTCCCATTCAAATGCTC
CGTGAAATCTTTGGATCTGTCCAAATGAGCCATAACTTAGCCCCTGACTAAGTGCCCACCTCGACGCGAT
CGAAGTACCAGCATCTGGCCAAAAGGTCACACGCAACAGCGGACTGGAGGAAAAGGGAGCATGCCAATCC
TTGAGAGGGTGACACGCGCTGTGGGAAGATCGAGCGATCAGGGTGTGGAAACGGGCTGAAGTGGAAGAAG
AAGGTCACAAGCGTGCCACCAAGTCGCTGCCTTACAGGGGTTGCAACCTCGAATGGAACCACCCTCATGA
GTCCAATTGGAACCACGACCATCGGAATTCCTCGGCTAGAAGTTAATTGTTCGTCCAACATGTGTGACGA
TGAAGGTGCATTGTTACGAATAGCGATGACCATGAGGTGGACGCGAAATAGATGGGCTCTCTCAACTTTG
GGCGAAACTAATCTGTATCAATGGATTGCCAACAAGAAGCCGCTACATAAGTGCATATGGAAATATAGTG
GATGTTAAAAACCCCCCTTTTTAGGTTTTATCTGTGATACGATCTTTAGAACGATTAGAAAGCAGCATAG
TAATTTTCATCTCTCCGCCAACATTGAATGCTTTAATATGGCTATAACTATTCTCACTAGTTTGATAAAC
GGTTCTGAAATCGAAAACATTTGAAAAGATAGTATAGTATATATACCAGACATAAACTTAATCCTTCAAA
TCGTTCAACATTCTTCTTATTTCGATCCCCAATCTTATAGATACCTTATCTCCATATATCGAATCATAGA
TCATACCATAGATTATCTTCTGTACAATTATTATTAATAGGTATGCGATAGTTTGTAACTGCATGGTAAC
AGAACACAATCAGTTCATTTATATGATATCTCATAATATGACTATGCTTTCATGGTTCTATATCCTCATT
ATAAATGAAATCTAAATAAAACATAATTCAATAGTAGGATAACAATAAGATCAGCGTGCCATTAGAGTCC
TTAAATCCGCTCTAAGAACTGATAGCCAGTAGAGATGCAAGTCCCGTTCCCAGGACCCCATCATCCTGTC
GTGCTCTTCCGTTCCCAGAACATCTCGATCTGCTGGTAGCCGTGTGCCCGCGAAGCTGAAGACCAAAAAC
TGGACCCAGGCAGCTAGACCCAGTCAAAAATAAAAAAACAGAAAAAAGAAGAAAAAATCGCAAAGTAGGG
GAGACCACACCCCGCTGAATGGAAAATCGTCGAATCGCTGGGCAAGCGGAAAAGTTACACGCGCCAGCAT
GAAACGCACAGAGCGGCGTTCGCATGCGCCGTCCCGCTCGCACGGCGATAGTGTCGGCCGATGGAGCGAT
GCGATTGGTCGCTGCCAGCGCTGCTGCTGCGCTGCCGCCTGCGCCGGTATAAAAGGACAATCATCGCCAG
TAGCCGAGTCAATTAAGGCCAAAGACTCGAGCGGTGACATAGCTAGCGAGACGATACGCCGGAGTATAAA
TAGAGGCGCTTCGTCTACGGAGCGACAATTCAATTCAAACAAGCAAAGTGAACACGTCGCTAAGCGAAAG
CTAAGCAAATAAACAAGCGCAGCTGAACAAGCTAAACAATCTGCAGTAAAGTGCAAGTTAAAGTGAATCA
ATTAAAAGTAACCAGCAACCAAGTAAATCAACTGCAACTACTGAAATCTGCCAAGAAGTAATTATTGAAT
ACAAGAGATCTAAAAGGTAGGTTCAACCACTGATGCCTAGGCACACCGAAACGACTAACCCTAATTCTTA
TCCTTTACTTCAGGCGGCCGCGGCTCGAGCTCGAGATGGCTTCCTCCCCTCCAAAGAAAAAGAGAAAGGT
TAGTTGGAAGGACGCAAGTGGTTGGTCTAGAATGCATGCGGATCCCATTCGTCCGCGCAGGCCAAGTCCT
GCCCGCGAGCTTCTGCCCGGACCCCAACCGGATAGGGTTCAGCCGACTGCAGATCGTGGGGTGTCTGCGC
CTGCTGGCAGCCCTCTGGATGGCTTGCCCGCTCGGCGGACGGTGTCCCGGACCCGGCTGCCATCTCCCCC
TGCGCCCTCACCTGCGTTCTCGGCGGGCAGCTTCAGCGATCTGCTCCGTCCGTTCGATCCGTCGCTTCTT
GATACATCGCTTCTTGATTCGATGCCTGCCGTCGGCACGCCGCATACAGCGGCTGCCCCAGCAGAGTGGG
ATGAGGCGCAATCGGCTCTGCGTGCAGCCGATGACCCGCCACCCACCGTGCGTGTCGCTGTCACTGCCGC
GCGGCCGCCGCGCGCCAAGCCGGCCCCGCGACGGCGTGCTGCGCAACCCTCCGACGCTTCGCCGGCCGCG
CAGGTGGATCTACGCACGCTCGGCTACAGTCAGCAGCAGCAAGAGAAGATCAAACCGAAGGTGCGTTCGA
CAGTGGCGCAGCACCACGAGGCACTGGTGGGCCATGGGTTTACACACGCGCACATCGTTGCGCTCAGCCA
ACACCCGGCAGCGTTAGGGACCGTCGCTGTCACGTATCAGCACATAATCACGGCGTTGCCAGAGGCGACA
CACGAAGACATCGTTGGCGTCGGCAAACAGTGGTCCGGCGCACGCGCCCTGGAGGCCTTGCTCACGGATG
CGGGGGAGTTGAGAGGTCCGCCGTTACAGTTGGACACAGGCCAACTTGTGAAGATTGCAAAACGTGGCGG
CGTGACCGCAATGGAGGCAGTGCATGCATCGCGCAATGCACTGACGGGTGCCCCCCTGAACCTGACCCCG
GACCAAGTGGTGGCTATCGCCAGCAACATTGGCGGCAAGCAAGCGCTCGAAACGGTGCAGCGGCTGTTGC
CGGTGCTGTGCCAGGACCATGGCCTGACCCCGGACCAAGTGGTGGCTATCGCCAGCAACAATGGCGGCAA
GCAAGCGCTCGAAACGGTGCAGCGGCTGTTGCCGGTGCTGTGCCAGGACCATGGCCTGACCCCGGACCAA
GTGGTGGCTATCGCCAGCAACATTGGCGGCAAGCAAGCGCTCGAAACGGTGCAGCGGCTGTTGCCGGTGC
TGTGCCAGGACCATGGCCTGACCCCGGACCAAGTGGTGGCTATCGCCAGCAACAATGGCGGCAAGCAAGC
GCTCGAAACGGTGCAGCGGCTGTTGCCGGTGCTGTGCCAGGACCATGGCCTGACCCCGGACCAAGTGGTG
GCTATCGCCAGCAACGGTGGCGGCAAGCAAGCGCTCGAAACGGTGCAGCGGCTGTTGCCGGTGCTGTGCC
AGGACCATGGCCTGACCCCGGACCAAGTGGTGGCTATCGCCAGCAACATTGGCGGCAAGCAAGCGCTCGA
AACGGTGCAGCGGCTGTTGCCGGTGCTGTGCCAGGACCATGGCCTGACTCCGGACCAAGTGGTGGCTATC
GCCAGCCACGATGGCGGCAAGCAAGCGCTCGAAACGGTGCAGCGGCTGTTGCCGGTGCTGTGCCAGGACC
ATGGCCTGACTCCGGACCAAGTGGTGGCTATCGCCAGCCACGATGGCGGCAAGCAAGCGCTCGAAACGGT
GCAGCGGCTGTTGCCGGTGCTGTGCCAGGACCATGGCCTGACTCCGGACCAAGTGGTGGCTATCGCCAGC
CACGATGGCGGCAAGCAAGCGCTCGAAACGGTGCAGCGGCTGTTGCCGGTGCTGTGCCAGGACCATGGCC
TGACCCCGGACCAAGTGGTGGCTATCGCCAGCAACAATGGCGGCAAGCAAGCGCTCGAAACGGTGCAGCG
GCTGTTGCCGGTGCTGTGCCAGGACCATGGCCTGACCCCGGACCAAGTGGTGGCTATCGCCAGCAACAAT
GGCGGCAAGCAAGCGCTCGAAACGGTGCAGCGGCTGTTGCCGGTGCTGTGCCAGGACCATGGCCTGACCC
CGGACCAAGTGGTGGCTATCGCCAGCAACAATGGCGGCAAGCAAGCGCTCGAAACGGTGCAGCGGCTGTT
GCCGGTGCTGTGCCAGGACCATGGCCTGACTCCGGACCAAGTGGTGGCTATCGCCAGCCACGATGGCGGC
AAGCAAGCGCTCGAAACGGTGCAGCGGCTGTTGCCGGTGCTGTGCCAGGACCATGGCCTGACCCCGGACC
AAGTGGTGGCTATCGCCAGCAACGGTGGCGGCAAGCAAGCGCTCGAAACGGTGCAGCGGCTGTTGCCGGT
GCTGTGCCAGGACCATGGCCTGACCCCGGACCAAGTGGTGGCTATCGCCAGCAACGGTGGCGGCAAGCAA
GCGCTCGAAACGGTGCAGCGGCTGTTGCCGGTGCTGTGCCAGGACCATGGCCTGACCCCGGACCAAGTGG
TGGCTATCGCCAGCAACAATGGCGGCAAGCAAGCGCTCGAAACGGTGCAGCGGCTGTTGCCGGTGCTGTG
CCAGGACCATGGCCTGACTCCGGACCAAGTGGTGGCTATCGCCAGCCACGATGGCGGCAAGCAAGCGCTC
GAAACGGTGCAGCGGCTGTTGCCGGTGCTGTGCCAGGACCATGGCCTGACTCCGGACCAAGTGGTGGCTA
TCGCCAGCCACGATGGCGGCAAGCAAGCGCTCGAAACGGTGCAGCGGCTGTTGCCGGTGCTGTGCCAGGA
CCATGGCCTGACCCCGGACCAAGTGGTGGCTATCGCCAGCAACGGTGGCGGCAAGCAAGCGCTCGAAAGC
ATTGTGGCCCAGCTGAGCCGGCCTGATCCGGCGTTGGCCGCGTTGACCAACGACCACCTCGTCGCCTTGG
CCTGCCTCGGCGGACGTCCTGCCATGGATGCAGTGAAAAAGGGATTGCCGCACGCGCCGGAATTGATCAG
AAGAGTCAATCGCCGTATTGGCGAACGCACGTCCCATCGCGTTGCCGACTACGCGCAAGTGGTTCGCGTG
CTGGAGTTTTTCCAGTGCCACTCCCACCCAGCGTACGCATTTGATGAGGCCATGACGCAGTTCGGGATGA
GCAGGAACGGGTTGGTACAGCTCTTTCGCAGAGTGGGCGTCACCGAACTCGAAGCCCGCGGTGGAACGCT
CCCCCCAGCCTCGCAGCGTTGGGACCGTATCCTCCAGGCATCAGGGATGAAAAGGGCCAAACCGTCCCCT
ACTTCAGCTCAAACACCGGATCAGGCGTCTTTGCATGCATTCGCCGATTCGCTGGAGCGTGACCTTGATG
CGCCCAGCCCAATGCACGAGGGAGATCAGACGCGGGCAAGCAGCCGTAAACGGTCCCGATCGGATCGTGC
TGTCACCGGCCCCTCCGCACAGCAGGCTGTCGAGGTGCGCGTTCCCGAACAGCGCGATGCGCTGCATTTG
CCCCTCAGCTGGAGGGTAAAACGCCCGCGTACCAGGATCTGGGGCGGCCTCCCGGATCCGATATCTAGAT
CCCAGGGTTCCGGACGGGCTGACGCATTGGACGATTTTGATCTGGATATGCTGGGAAGTGACGCCCTCGA
TGATTTTGACCTTGACATGCTTGGTTCGGATGCCCTTGATGACTTTGACCTCGACATGCTCGGCAGTGAC
GCCCTTGATGATTTCGACCTGGACATGCTGATCTAGAAATGAATCGTTTTTAAAATAACAAATCAATTGT
TTTATAATATTCGTACGATTCTTTGATTATGTAATAAAATGTGATCATTAGGAAGATTACGAAAAATATA
AAAAATATGAGTTCTGTGTGTATAACAAATGCTGTAAACGCCACAATTGTGTTTGTTGCAAATAAACCCA
TGATTATTTGATTAAAATTGTTGTTTTCTTTGTTCATAGACAATAGTGTGTTTTGCCTAAACGTGTACTG
CATAAACTCCATGCGAGTGTATAGCGAGCTAGTGGCTAACGCTTGCCCCACCAAAGTAGATTCGTCAAAA
TCCTCAATTTCATCACCCTCCTCCAAGTTTAACATTTGGCCGTCGGAATTAACTTCTAAAGATGCCACAT
AATCTAATAAATGAAATAGAGATTCAAACGTGGCGTCATCGTCCGTTTCGACCATTTCCGAAAAGAACTC
GGGCATAAACTCTATGATTTCTCTGGACGTGGTGTTGTCGAAACTCTCAAAGTACGCAGTCAGGAACGTG
CGCGACATGTCGTCGGGAAACTCGCGCGGAAACATGTTGTTGTAACCGAACGGGTCCCATAGCGCCAAAA
CCAAATCTGCCAGCGTCAATAGAATGAGCACGATGCCGACAATGGAGCTGGCTTGGATAGCGATTCGAGT
TAACGAATTCTTGAAGACGAAAGGGCCTCGTGATACGCCTATTTTTATAGGTTAATGTCATGATAATAAT
GGTTTCTTA
Features (pLannotate 1.2.2; 10 found; start..end, strand, type, name):
     31..135     +  promoter       AmpR promoter: bla
    136..996     +  CDS            AmpR: β-lactamase; bla; confers resistance to ampicillin, carbenicillin, and related antibiotics
   1167..1755    +  rep_origin     ori: high-copy-number ColE1/pMB1/pBR322/pUC origin of replication
   1842..1911    +  protein_bind   attB: attB site for the φC31 integrase (Groth et al., 2000) phage φC31 integrase
   2127..6246    +  gene           mini-white: white; This modified version of the white gene lacks part of the first intron.
   6251..6406    +  CDS            YPB1_ECOLX (fragment): Protein predicted: Swiss-Prot protein existence level 4. From Escherichia coli.
   8459..8686    +  promoter       hsp70 promoter: Drosophila melanogaster hsp70Bb promoter
   8697..8763    +  intron         Mhc intron: modified Drosophila myosin heavy chain intron 16 (Pfeiffer et al., 2010)
   8861..12310   +  CDS            avrBs3: AVRB3_XANEU - Experimental evidence at protein level: Swiss-Prot protein existence level 1. Avirulence protein. Acts as a transcription factor in C.annuum plants. In susceptible plants lacking the Bs3 resistance gene induces expression of a number of genes, including genes homologous to a family of auxin-induced genes, alpha-expansin genes, pectate lyase, anthocyanidin glucoside rhamnosyl transferase and at least one transcription factor, UPA20. Their expression leads to plant hypertrophy in mesophyll cells, probably mainly mediated by UPA20 (PubMed:17962565). In resistant plants induces the h
  12513..13178   -  CDS            P74 (fragment): PIF0_NPVAC - Experimental evidence at protein level: Swiss-Prot protein existence level 1. Plays an essential role for oral infectivity of occlusion- derived virus (ODV) and functions also in host midgut attachment and fusion by binding to a specific host receptor. From Autographa californica nuclear polyhedrosis virus (AcMNPV).
