[The description below was written by a language model from this plasmid's Addgene catalogue record and pLannotate feature annotations shown in this document.]
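Description:
pJC-repo1.9kb-TALE4-VP64-P10 is a Drosophila transgenesis and expression plasmid of about 13.2 kb that serves as a driver construct in a TALE-based binary expression system. It derives from pJC-20xUAS-TALE4-VP64-P10, with the 20xUAS array replaced by a 1.9 kb enhancer fragment from the D. melanogaster repo gene, cloned between retained HindIII and BglII sites. In bacteria it is maintained through a high-copy ColE1/pUC-type origin and selected with ampicillin via the β-lactamase gene. For fly work it carries a φC31 attB site, which allows integrase-mediated insertion into a genomic attP landing site, and a mini-white gene that provides an eye-colour marker for identifying transformants.

The repo enhancer itself is not annotated, but it fits the unannotated interval upstream of the Drosophila hsp70Bb promoter, which here supplies the basal promoter so that tissue specificity comes from the enhancer. Repo is widely used as a glial marker, so expression would be expected in glia, although the record does not state this. Downstream lies a modified myosin heavy chain intron 16, an element commonly included to boost expression, followed by a long open reading frame annotated as AvrBs3. This match reflects the Xanthomonas TAL effector scaffold of the designer DNA-binding protein TALE4. The name indicates fusion to the VP64 activation domain, which is not separately annotated. The reverse-strand hit to an AcMNPV P74 fragment most likely corresponds to the baculoviral p10 3' region named in the construct, used as a terminator. The short E. coli protein fragment appears to be an incidental backbone match. Flies carrying this driver would express the TALE4-VP64 activator in the repo pattern to switch on reporters or effectors bearing cognate TALE4 binding sites, for in vivo studies of cellular interactions.
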