Addgene plasmid #104612: pJC-repo1.9kb-TALE4-VP64-P10
Purpose: Expresses TALE4 under the control of a 1.9kb repo enhancer element
Depositing lab: Tudor Fulga. Depositing organization: University of Oxford. Publication: A multiplexable TALE-based binary expression system for in vivo cellular interaction studies. Toegel M, Azzam G, Lee EY, Knapp DJHF, Tan Y, Fa M, Fulga TA. Nat Commun. 2017 Nov 21;8(1):1663. doi: 10.1038/s41467-017-01592-3. PubMed 29162808.
Backbone
  Vector backbone: pJC-20xUAS-TALE4-VP64-P10
  Backbone manufacturer: Tudor A. Fulga
  Backbone size w/o insert (bp): 11333
  Total vector size (bp): 13233
  Modifications to backbone: 20xUAS replaced with 1.9kb repo enhancer element
  Vector type: Insect Expression, TALEN
Growth in bacteria
  Bacterial resistance: Ampicillin, 100 μg/mL
  Growth temperature: 37°C
  Growth strain: NEB Stable
  Copy number: High Copy
Gene/Insert
  Gene/Insert name: 1.9kb repo enhancer element
  Species: D. melanogaster (fly)
  Insert size (bp): 1900
  GenBank ID: NM_057678.5
  Entrez Gene: repo (a.k.a. Dmel_CG31240, 3702, AbRK2, CG31240, CG8045(CT24072), CT24072, Dmel\CG31240, REPO, RK2, Repo, l(3)03702, rk2)
  Promoter: hsp70
  Cloning method: Restriction Enzyme; 5′ cloning site HindIII (not destroyed); 3′ cloning site BglII (not destroyed)
  Sequencing primers: 5′ CGGTGATTCATTCTGCTAACCA; 3′ AGGGTTAGTCGTTTCGGTGTGC
Terms and licenses: Academic/Nonprofit Terms; Industry Terms: Not Available to Industry
How to cite: pJC-repo1.9kb-TALE4-VP64-P10 was a gift from Tudor Fulga (Addgene plasmid # 104612 ; http://n2t.net/addgene:104612 ; RRID:Addgene_104612)
